>Addgene plasmid #201224 | pCMV- δLight | addgene full sequence | sequence record 395159 | Addgene NGS Result
AACGCGGCCTTTTTACGGTTCCTGGCCTTTTGCTGGCCTTTTGCTCACATGTTCTTTCCTGCGTTATCCC
CTGATTCTGTGGATAACCGTATTACCGCCATGCATTAGTTATTAATAGTAATCAATTACGGGGTCATTAG
TTCATAGCCCATATATGGAGTTCCGCGTTACATAACTTACGGTAAATGGCCCGCCTGGCTGACCGCCCAA
CGACCCCCGCCCATTGACGTCAATAATGACGTATGTTCCCATAGTAACGCCAATAGGGACTTTCCATTGA
CGTCAATGGGTGGAGTATTTACGGTAAACTGCCCACTTGGCAGTACATCAAGTGTATCATATGCCAAGTA
CGCCCCCTATTGACGTCAATGACGGTAAATGGCCCGCCTGGCATTATGCCCAGTACATGACCTTATGGGA
CTTTCCTACTTGGCAGTACATCTACGTATTAGTCATCGCTATTACCATGGTGATGCGGTTTTGGCAGTAC
ATCAATGGGCGTGGATAGCGGTTTGACTCACGGGGATTTCCAAGTCTCCACCCCATTGACGTCAATGGGA
GTTTGTTTTGGCACCAAAATCAACGGGACTTTCCAAAATGTCGTAACAACTCCGCCCCATTGACGCAAAT
GGGCGGTAGGCGTGTACGGTGGGAGGTCTATATAAGCAGAGCTGGTTTAGTGAACCGTCAGATCCGCTAG
CGCTACCGGACTCAGATCTCGAGCTTAAGCTTACCGGTGTGTAACATGAAGACGATCATCGCCCTGAGCT
ACATCTTCTGCCTGGTGTTCGCCGACTACAAGGACGATGATGACGCCATGGAACCAGCCCCTAGTGCAGG
CGCAGAATTGCAGCCCCCTCTGTTTGCCAACGCAAGTGACGCCTACCCTTCCGCGTGCCCCAGCGCAGGG
GCTAACGCCAGCGGCCCTCCGGGGGCAAGAAGCGCTAGCAGTCTGGCCCTGGCTATTGCCATTACCGCCC
TGTATTCCGCCGTGTGTGCAGTGGGACTTCTGGGTAACGTGCTGGTGATGTTCGGGATTGTGCGCTACAC
CAAGATGAAAACCGCAACCAACATTTACATTTTTAACCTGGCTTTGGCCGACGCACTGGCCACCAGTACC
CTGCCATTCCAAAGCGCCAAATACCTGATGGAAACGTGGCCGTTTGGGGAGTTGCTGTGTAAGGCCGTGC
TGAGCATTGATTACTACAACATGTTTACCTCCATCTTTACTCTGACAATGATGAGTGTGGATCGGTATAT
TGCAGTCTGCCACCCAAAGAAGGCCCTGGATTTCCGGACTCCCGCAAAGGCCAAACTGATAAATATATGT
ATCTGGGTCCTGGCCTCAGGCGTGGGAGTACCCATTATGGTGATGGCTGTGACACGGCCCCGGGATGGGG
CCGTTGTCTGCATGCTTCAATTTCCCAGCCCCTCCTGGTACTGGGATACCGTCACTAAGATCTGTGTCTT
CCTGTTTGCGTTTGTGGTACCAATCCTGATCATAACGGTCTGCTACGGGCTGATGTTGCTGAGGCTGAGG
AGTGTGAGGCTGCTGAGCCTGAGCTCAGGCATTAACGTCTATATCAAGGCCGACAAGCAGAAGAACGGCA
TCAAGGCGAACTTCAAGATCCGCCACAACATCGAGGACGGCGGCGTGCAGCTCGCCTACCACTACCAGCA
GAACACCCCCATCGGCGACGGCCCCGTGCTGCTGCCCGACAACCACTACCTGAGCGTGCAGTCCAAACTT
TCGAAAGACCCCAACGAGAAGCGCGATCACATGGTCCTGCTGGAGTTCGTGACCGCCGCCGGGATCACTC
TCGGCATGGACGAGCTGTACAAGGGCGGTACCGGAGGGAGCATGGTGAGCAAGGGCGAGGAGCTGTTCAC
CGGGGTGGTGCCCATCCTGGTCGAGTTGGACGGCGACGTAAACGGCCACAAGTTCAGCGTGTCCGGCGAG
GGTGAGGGCGATGCCACCTACGGCAAGCTGACCCTGAAGTTCATCTGCACCACCGGCAAGCTGCCCGTGC
CCTGGCCCACCCTCGTGACCACCCTGACCTACGGCGTGCAGTGCTTCAGCCGCTACCCCGACCACATGAA
GCAGCACGACTTCTTCAAGTCCGCCATGCCCGAAGGCTACATCCAGGAGCGCACCATCTTCTTCAAGGAC
GACGGCAACTACAAGACCCGCGCCGAGGTGAAGTTCGAGGGCGACACCCTGGTGAACCGCATCGAGCTGA
AGGGCATCGACTTCAAGGAGGACGGCAACATCCTGGGGCACAAGCTGGAGTACAACCCACATGACCAACT
GAAAGAAAAAGATCGAAGTCTGCGCCGGATTACACGGATGGTTCTGGTAGTGGTGGGCGCGTTCGTGGTG
TGTTGGGCCCCCATCCACATATTCGTGATTGTGTGGACATTGGTCGACATTGACCGCCGAGATCCTCTGG
TGGTAGCTGCTCTCCATCTGTGCATCGCCTTGGGCTATGCCAATAGTTCTCTGAATCCGGTGCTGTATGC
CTTCCTGGACGAGAACTTCAAGAGATGTTTTCGGCAGCTGTGTAGGAAGCCTTGTGGGCGACCCGACCCT
TCAAGCTTCAGCCGAGCTCGCGAAGCAACAGCAAGAGAGAGGGTAACCGCCTGTACTCCCAGCGATGGGC
CCGGGGGTGGAGCCGCCGCGCAGTCCCAGCCCATCCTCAACACCAAGGAGATGGCCCCGCAGAGCAAGCC
TCCAGAGGAGCTGGAGATGAGCAGCATGCCCAGCCCCGTGGCCCCTCTGCCCGCACGCACGGAGGGCGTC
ATCGACATGCGGAGCATGTCCAGCATTGACAGCTTCATCAGCTGTGCCACGGACTTCCCTGAAGCCACCA
GATTCTTCTGCTACGAGAACGAGGTGTGATAATATAATATATAGCGGCCGCGACTCTAGATCATAATCAG
CCATACCACATTTGTAGAGGTTTTACTTGCTTTAAAAAACCTCCCACACCTCCCCCTGAACCTGAAACAT
AAAATGAATGCAATTGTTGTTGTTAACTTGTTTATTGCAGCTTATAATGGTTACAAATAAAGCAATAGCA
TCACAAATTTCACAAATAAAGCATTTTTTTCACTGCATTCTAGTTGTGGTTTGTCCAAACTCATCAATGT
ATCTTAAGGCGTAAATTGTAAGCGTTAATATTTTGTTAAAATTCGCGTTAAATTTTTGTTAAATCAGCTC
ATTTTTTAACCAATAGGCCGAAATCGGCAAAATCCCTTATAAATCAAAAGAATAGACCGAGATAGGGT
[37 nt withheld, positions 3289-3325]
AAAGAACGTGGACTCCAACGTCAAAGG
[49 nt withheld, positions 3353-3401]
T
[91 nt withheld, positions 3403-3493]
G
[124 nt withheld, positions 3495-3618]
CAGGTGGCACTTTTCGGGGAAATGTGCGCGGAACCCCTATTTGTTTATTTTTCTAAATACATTCAAATAT
GTATCCGCTCATGAGACAATAACCCTGATAAATGCTTCAATAATATTGAAAAAGGAAGAGTCCTGAGGCG
GAAAGAACCAGCTGTGGAATGTGTGTCAGTTAGGGTGTGGAAAGTCCCCAGGCTCCCCAGCAGGCAGAAG
TATGCAAAGCATGCATCTCAATTAGTCAGCAACCAGGTGTGGAAAGTCCCCAGGCTCCCCAGCAGGCAGA
AGTATGCAAAGCATGCATCTCAATTAGTCAGCAACCATAGTCCCGCCCCTAACTCCGCCCATCCCGCCCC
TAACTCCGCCCAGTTCCGCCCATTCTCCGCCCCATGGCTGACTAATTTTTTTTATTTATGCAGAGGCCGA
GGCCGCCTCGGCCTCTGAGCTATTCCAGAAGTAGTGAGGAGGCTTTTTTGGAGGCCTAGGCTTTTGCAAA
GATCGATCAAGAGACAGGATGAGGATCGTTTCGCATGATTGAACAAGATGGATTGCACGCAGGTTCTCCG
GCCGCTTGGGTGGAGAGGCTATTCGGCTATGACTGGGCACAACAGACAATCGGCTGCTCTGATGCCGCCG
TGTTCCGGCTGTCAGCGCAGGGGCGCCCGGTTCTTTTTGTCAAGACCGACCTGTCCGGTGCCCTGAATGA
ACTGCAAGACGAGGCAGCGCGGCTATCGTGGCTGGCCACGACGGGCGTTCCTTGCGCAGCTGTGCTCGAC
GTTGTCACTGAAGCGGGAAGGGACTGGCTGCTATTGGGCGAAGTGCCGGGGCAGGATCTCCTGTCATCTC
ACCTTGCTCCTGCCGAGAAAGTATCCATCATGGCTGATGCAATGCGGCGGCTGCATACGCTTGATCCGGC
TACCTGCCCATTCGACCACCAAGCGAAACATCGCATCGAGCGAGCACGTACTCGGATGGAAGCCGGTCTT
GTCGATCAGGATGATCTGGACGAAGAGCATCAGGGGCTCGCGCCAGCCGAACTGTTCGCCAGGCTCAAGG
CGAGCATGCCCGACGGCGAGGATCTCGTCGTGACCCATGGCGATGCCTGCTTGCCGAATATCATGGTGGA
AAATGGCCGCTTTTCTGGATTCATCGACTGTGGCCGGCTGGGTGTGGCGGACCGCTATCAGGACATAGCG
TTGGCTACCCGTGATATTGCTGAAGAGCTTGGCGGCGAATGGGCTGACCGCTTCCTCGTGCTTTACGGTA
TCGCCGCTCCCGATTCGCAGCGCATCGCCTTCTATCGCCTTCTTGACGAGTTCTTCTGAGCGGGACTCTG
GGGTTCGAAATGACCGACCAAGCGACGCCCAACCTGCCATCACGAGATTTCGATTCCACCGCCGCCTTCT
ATGAAAGGTTGGGCTTCGGAATCGTTTTCCGGGACGCCGGCTGGATGATCCTCCAGCGCGGGGATCTCAT
GCTGGAGTTCTTCGCCCACCCTAGGGGGAGGCTAACTGAAACACGGAAGGAGACAATACCGGAAGGAACC
CGCGCTATGACGGCAATAAAAAGACAGAATAAAACGCACGGTGTTGGGTCGTTTGTTCATAAACGCGGGG
TTCGGTCCCAGGGCTGGCACTCTGTCGATACCCCACCGAGACCCCATTGGGGCCAATACGCCCGCGTTTC
TTCCTTTTCCCCACCCCACCCCCCAAGTTCGGGTGAAGGCCCAGGGCTCGCAGCCAACGTCGGGGCGGCA
GGCCCTGCCATAGCCTCAGGTTACTCATATATACTTTAGATTGATTTAAAACTTCATTTTTAATTTAAAA
GGATCTAGGTGAAGATCCTTTTTGATAATCTCATGACCAAAATCCCTTAACGTGAGTTTTCGTTCCACTG
AGCGTCAGACCCCGTAGAAAAGATCAAAGGATCTTCTTGAGATCCTTTTTTTCTGCGCGTAATCTGCTGC
TTGCAAACAAAAAAACCACCGCTACCAGCGGTGGTTTGTTTGCCGGATCAAGAGCTACCAACTCTTTTTC
CGAAGGTAACTGGCTTCAGCAGAGCGCAGATACCAAATACTGTTCTTCTAGTGTAGCCGTAGTTAGGCCA
CCACTTCAAGAACTCTGTAGCACCGCCTACATACCTCGCTCTGCTAATCCTGTTACCAGTGGCTGCTGCC
AGTGGCGATAAGTCGTGTCTTACCGGGTTGGACTCAAGACGATAGTTACCGGATAAGGCGCAGCGGTCGG
GCTGAACGGGGGGTTCGTGCACACAGCCCAGCTTGGAGCGAACGACCTACACCGAACTGAGATACCTACA
GCGTGAGCTATGAGAAAGCGCCACGCTTCCCGAAGGGAGAAAGGCGGACAGGTATCCGGTAAGCGGCAGG
GTCGGAACAGGAGAGCGCACGAGGGAGCTTCCAGGGGGAAACGCCTGGTATCTTTATAGTCCTGTCGGGT
TTCGCCACCTCTGACTTGAGCGTCGATTTTTGTGATGCTCGTCAGGGGGGCGGAGCCTATGGAAAAACGC
CAGC
Features (pLannotate 1.2.2; 18 found; start..end, strand, type, name):
     39..98      +  rep_origin     RSF ori (fragment): Plasmids containing the RSF 1030 origin of replication can be propagated in E. coli cells that contain additional plasmids with compatible origins.
    166..469     +  enhancer       CMV enhancer: human cytomegalovirus immediate early enhancer
    470..673     +  promoter       CMV promoter: human cytomegalovirus (CMV) immediate early promoter
    696..732     +  misc_feature   MCS (fragment): multiple cloning site
    794..814     +  CDS            3xFLAG (fragment): three tandem FLAG® epitope tags
   1046..1339    +  CDS            OPRM1: OPRM_CAVPO - Protein inferred from homology: Swiss-Prot protein existence level 3. Receptor for endogenous opioids such as beta-endorphin and endomorphin. Receptor for natural and synthetic opioids including morphine, heroin, DAMGO, fentanyl, etorphine, buprenorphin and methadone (PubMed:8799185). Agonist binding to the receptor induces coupling to an inactive GDP-bound heterotrimeric G-protein complex and subsequent exchange of GDP for GTP in the G-protein alpha subunit leading to dissociation of the G-protein complex with the free GTP- bound G-protein alpha and the G-protein beta-gamma dimer
   1562..2296    +  CDS            cEGFP: cEGFP is a basic (constitutively fluorescent) green fluorescent protein published in 2008, derived from Aequorea victoria.
   2672..2875    +  CDS            Kcnb1 (fragment): KCNB1_RAT - Experimental evidence at protein level: Swiss-Prot protein existence level 1. Voltage-gated potassium channel that mediates transmembrane potassium transport in excitable membranes, primarily in the brain, but also in the pancreas and cardiovascular system. Contributes to the regulation of the action potential (AP) repolarization, duration and frequency of repetitive AP firing in neurons, muscle cells and endocrine cells and plays a role in homeostatic attenuation of electrical excitability throughout the brain (PubMed:10024359, PubMed:10618149, PubMed:12451110, PubMed:17379638, Pu
   2929..3012    +  CDS            large T antigen (fragment): large T antigen from SV40 (simian virus 40)
   3035..3156    +  polyA_signal   SV40 poly(A) signal: SV40 polyadenylation signal
   3190..3618    -  rep_origin     f1 ori (sequence partly withheld): f1 bacteriophage origin of replication; arrow indicates direction of (+) strand synthesis
   3645..3749    +  promoter       AmpR promoter: bla
   3751..4108    +  promoter       SV40 promoter: SV40 enhancer and early promoter
   4143..4937    +  CDS            NeoR/KanR: aminoglycoside phosphotransferase from Tn5; aph(3')-II (or nptII); confers resistance to neomycin, kanamycin, and G418 (Geneticin®)
   4958..5110    +  CDS            ble (fragment): BLE_KLEPN - Experimental evidence at protein level: Swiss-Prot protein existence level 1. Binding protein with a strong affinity to the bleomycin family of antibiotics. Binds to CL990; an antimitotic-antibiotic compound. From Klebsiella pneumoniae.
   5169..5216    +  polyA_signal   HSV TK poly(A) signal: herpes simplex virus thymidine kinase polyadenylation signal (Cole and Stacy, 1985)
   5307..5323    -  polyA_signal   bGH poly(A) signal (fragment): bovine growth hormone polyadenylation signal
   5545..6133    +  rep_origin     ori: high-copy-number ColE1/pMB1/pBR322/pUC origin of replication
