[The description below was written by a language model from this plasmid's Addgene catalogue record and pLannotate feature annotations shown in this document.]
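Description:
pCMV-δLight is a 6,142 bp mammalian expression plasmid that carries the synthetic, genetically encoded opioid biosensor δLight1.3 (deltaLight1.3). It is built on a 3,988 bp pCMV backbone. The plasmid is propagated in E. coli from a high-copy ColE1/pUC-type origin and selected with kanamycin. Resistance comes from a Tn5 NeoR/KanR cassette placed behind tandem bacterial (bla-type) and SV40 early promoters and terminated by an HSV TK poly(A) signal, so the same gene can in principle also support G418 selection in mammalian cells. An f1 origin is also present. The short hits to an RSF origin, ble, bGH poly(A) and SV40 large T antigen are small fragments and look like backbone remnants or annotation artefacts rather than functional parts.

The 2,154 bp insert was cloned between AgeI and NotI sites, both of which are retained. It is transcribed from the human cytomegalovirus immediate-early enhancer and promoter and ends at an SV40 poly(A) signal. Within the open reading frame, automated annotation finds a short FLAG-type epitope match near the 5′ end, a segment with homology to an opioid receptor, and a GFP-derived coding region annotated as cEGFP. This is consistent with a receptor-scaffold sensor containing a fluorescent protein module, although the record does not describe the sensor's architecture or the exact receptor it derives from. The homology call is to a mu-type receptor and should be read only as opioid-receptor similarity. A fragment matching rat Kcnb1 (Kv2.1) lies near the 3′ end of the coding region; the record does not state its role. The stated purpose is to express the δLight biosensor in mammalian cells, and the associated work concerns monitoring opioid neuropeptide dynamics.
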