Addgene plasmid #201224: pCMV- δLight
Purpose: Express deltaLight biosensor in mammalian cells
Depositing lab: Lin Tian. Depositing organization: University of California, Davis. Publication: Unlocking opioid neuropeptide dynamics with genetically encoded biosensors. Dong C, Gowrishankar R, Jin Y, He XJ, Gupta A, Wang H, Sayar-Atasoy N, Flores RJ, Mahe K, Tjahjono N, Liang R, Marley A, Or Mizuno G, Lo DK, Sun Q, Whistler JL, Li B, Gomes I, Von Zastrow M, Tejeda HA, Atasoy D, Devi LA, Bruchas MR, Banghart MR, Tian L. Nat Neurosci. 2024 Jul 15. doi: 10.1038/s41593-024-01697-1. PubMed 39009835.
Backbone
  Vector backbone: pCMV
  Backbone size w/o insert (bp): 3988
  Total vector size (bp): 6142
  Vector type: Mammalian Expression
Growth in bacteria
  Bacterial resistance: Kanamycin, 50 μg/mL
  Growth temperature: 37°C
  Growth strain: DH5alpha
  Copy number: High Copy
Gene/Insert
  Gene/Insert name: δLight1.3 (alt name: deltaLight1.3)
  Species: Synthetic
  Insert size (bp): 2154
  Promoter: CMV
  Cloning method: Restriction Enzyme; 5′ cloning site AgeI (not destroyed); 3′ cloning site NotI (not destroyed)
  Sequencing primers: 5′ ggtaggcgtgtacggtggg; 3′ gctattgctttatttgtaaccattataagctgcaataaac
Terms and licenses: Academic/Nonprofit Terms; Industry Terms: Not Available to Industry
How to cite: pCMV- δLight was a gift from Lin Tian (Addgene plasmid # 201224 ; http://n2t.net/addgene:201224 ; RRID:Addgene_201224)
