>Addgene plasmid #201224 | pCMV- δLight | depositor partial sequence | sequence record 390411 | deltaLight
ATGAAGACGATCATCGCCCTGAGCTACATCTTCTGCCTGGTGTTCGCCGACTACAAGGACGATGATGACG
CCATGGAACCAGCCCCTAGTGCAGGCGCAGAATTGCAGCCCCCTCTGTTTGCCAACGCAAGTGACGCCTA
CCCTTCCGCGTGCCCCAGCGCAGGGGCTAACGCCAGCGGCCCTCCGGGGGCAAGAAGCGCTAGCAGTCTG
GCCCTGGCTATTGCCATTACCGCCCTGTATTCCGCCGTGTGTGCAGTGGGACTTCTGGGTAACGTGCTGG
TGATGTTCGGGATTGTGCGCTACACCAAGATGAAAACCGCAACCAACATTTACATTTTTAACCTGGCTTT
GGCCGACGCACTGGCCACCAGTACCCTGCCATTCCAAAGCGCCAAATACCTGATGGAAACGTGGCCGTTT
GGGGAGTTGCTGTGTAAGGCCGTGCTGAGCATTGATTACTACAACATGTTTACCTCCATCTTTACTCTGA
CAATGATGAGTGTGGATCGGTATATTGCAGTCTGCCACCCAAAGAAGGCCCTGGATTTCCGGACTCCCGC
AAAGGCCAAACTGATAAATATATGTATCTGGGTCCTGGCCTCAGGCGTGGGAGTACCCATTATGGTGATG
GCTGTGACACGGCCCCGGGATGGGGCCGTTGTCTGCATGCTTCAATTTCCCAGCCCCTCCTGGTACTGGG
ATACCGTCACTAAGATCTGTGTCTTCCTGTTTGCGTTTGTGGTACCAATCCTGATCATAACGGTCTGCTA
CGGGCTGATGTTGCTGAGGCTGAGGAGTGTGAGGCTGCTGAGCCTGAGCTCAGGCATTAACGTCTATATC
AAGGCCGACAAGCAGAAGAACGGCATCAAGGCGAACTTCAAGATCCGCCACAACATCGAGGACGGCGGCG
TGCAGCTCGCCTACCACTACCAGCAGAACACCCCCATCGGCGACGGCCCCGTGCTGCTGCCCGACAACCA
CTACCTGAGCGTGCAGTCCAAACTTTCGAAAGACCCCAACGAGAAGCGCGATCACATGGTCCTGCTGGAG
TTCGTGACCGCCGCCGGGATCACTCTCGGCATGGACGAGCTGTACAAGGGCGGTACCGGAGGGAGCATGG
TGAGCAAGGGCGAGGAGCTGTTCACCGGGGTGGTGCCCATCCTGGTCGAGCTGGACGGCGACGTAAACGG
CCACAAGTTCAGCGTGTCCGGCGAGGGTGAGGGCGATGCCACCTACGGCAAGCTGACCCTGAAGTTCATC
TGCACCACCGGCAAGCTGCCCGTGCCCTGGCCCACCCTCGTGACCACCCTGACCTACGGCGTGCAGTGCT
TCAGCCGCTACCCCGACCACATGAAGCAGCACGACTTCTTCAAGTCCGCCATGCCCGAAGGCTACATCCA
GGAGCGCACCATCTTCTTCAAGGACGACGGCAACTACAAGACCCGCGCCGAGGTGAAGTTCGAGGGCGAC
ACCCTGGTGAACCGCATCGAGCTGAAGGGCATCGACTTCAAGGAGGACGGCAACATCCTGGGGCACAAGC
TGGAGTACAACCCACATGACCAACTGAAAGAAAAAGATCGAAGTCTGCGCCGGATTACACGGATGGTTCT
GGTAGTGGTGGGCGCGTTCGTGGTGTGTTGGGCCCCCATCCACATATTCGTGATTGTGTGGACATTGGTC
GACATTGACCGCCGAGATCCTCTGGTGGTAGCTGCTCTCCATCTGTGCATCGCCTTGGGCTATGCCAATA
GTTCTCTGAATCCGGTGCTGTATGCCTTCCTGGACGAGAACTTCAAGAGATGTTTTCGGCAGCTGTGTAG
GAAGCCTTGTGGGCGACCCGACCCTTCAAGCTTCAGCCGAGCTCGCGAAGCAACAGCAAGAGAGAGGGTA
ACCGCCTGTACTCCCAGCGATGGGCCCGGGGGTGGAGCCGCCGCGCAGTCCCAGCCCATCCTCAACACCA
AGGAGATGGCCCCGCAGAGCAAGCCTCCAGAGGAGCTGGAGATGAGCAGCATGCCCAGCCCCGTGGCCCC
TCTGCCCGCACGCACGGAGGGCGTCATCGACATGCGGAGCATGTCCAGCATTGACAGCTTCATCAGCTGT
GCCACGGACTTCCCTGAAGCCACCAGATTCTTCTGCTACGAGAACGAGGTGTGA
